Addgene plasmid #223377: pYPQAT05
Purpose: T-DNA vector for SpCas9 mediated mutagenesis for monocot plants; NGG PAM; Cas9 was driven by ZmUbi1 and the sgRNA was driven by OsU3 promoter; BASTA for plants selection.
Depositing lab: Yiping Qi. Depositing organization: University of Maryland, College Park. Publication: A comprehensive all-in-one CRISPR toolbox for large-scale screens in plants. Cheng Y, Li G, Qi A, Mandlik R, Pan C, Wang D, Ge S, Qi Y. Plant Cell. 2025 Apr 9:koaf081. doi: 10.1093/plcell/koaf081. PubMed 40202185.
Backbone
  Vector backbone: pYPQ166
  Vector type: Plant Expression, CRISPR
  Selectable markers: Basta
Growth in bacteria
  Bacterial resistance: Kanamycin, 50 μg/mL
  Growth temperature: 37°C
  Growth strain: DH5alpha
  Copy number: High Copy
Gene/Insert
  Gene/Insert name: ZmUbi-SpCas9-OsU3-gRNA scaffold
  Tag / fusion protein: NLS; 3x FLAG
Terms and licenses: Academic/Nonprofit Terms; Industry Terms: Not Available to Industry
How to cite: pYPQAT05 was a gift from Yiping Qi (Addgene plasmid # 223377 ; http://n2t.net/addgene:223377 ; RRID:Addgene_223377)
