[The description below was written by a language model from this plasmid's Addgene catalogue record and pLannotate feature annotations shown in this document.]
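Description:
pYPQAT05 is a binary T-DNA vector of about 16.5 kb for SpCas9-mediated targeted mutagenesis in monocot plants, recognising NGG PAM sites. The catalogue lists pYPQ166 as the backbone. The annotated vector portion carries the elements typical of an Agrobacterium binary plasmid: a high-copy ColE1/pUC-type origin with the pBR322 bom region for propagation in E. coli, the pVS1 oriV with RepA and StaA for replication and stable maintenance in Agrobacterium, and a kanamycin resistance gene (aphA-3) for bacterial selection. Nopaline-type right and left border repeats delimit the region transferred into the plant genome.

Within the T-DNA, the maize polyubiquitin (ZmUbi1) promoter drives Streptococcus pyogenes Cas9, terminated by the pea rbcS-E9 terminator. The record lists NLS and 3x FLAG tags, and the annotation detects a FLAG fragment just upstream of the Cas9 coding sequence. Downstream, the rice U3 snRNA promoter, a Pol III promoter suited to small RNA expression in monocots, is paired with the SpCas9 gRNA scaffold. Between the two lies a lac promoter/lacZα fragment flanked by T7 and T3 promoter sequences. This looks like a replaceable placeholder for inserting a protospacer with blue/white screening, although the record does not state the cloning scheme. The attB1, attB5 and attB2 sites flanking the Cas9 and sgRNA units are remnants of multisite Gateway assembly. Plant selection is provided by the bar gene (phosphinothricin acetyltransferase) under an enhanced CaMV 35S promoter with a CaMV poly(A) signal, conferring Basta/glufosinate resistance. The vector belongs to an all-in-one CRISPR toolbox intended for large-scale screens in plants.
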