Features (pLannotate 1.2.2; 37 found; start..end, strand, type, name):
    283..307     -  misc_feature   RB T-DNA repeat: right border repeat from nopaline C58 T-DNA
    373..527     -  CDS            lacZα (fragment): LacZα fragment of β-galactosidase; lacZ fragment
    542..2539    +  promoter       Ubi promoter: maize polyubiquitin gene promoter
   2582..2606    +  protein_bind   attB1: mutant version of attB; recombination site for the Gateway® BP reaction BP Clonase™
   2670..2689    +  CDS            2xFLAG (fragment): two tandem FLAG® epitope tags
   2745..6845    +  CDS            cas9: CAS9_STRP1 - Also known as csn1 From Streptococcus pyogenes serotype M1.
   6903..7526    +  terminator     E9 terminator: terminator and polyadenylation signal from the pea rbcS-E9 gene
   7568..7588    +  protein_bind   attB5: mutant version of attB; core recombination site for the Gateway® BP reaction BP Clonase™
   7625..8002    +  promoter       OsU3 promoter: Oryza sativa (rice) snRNA U3 promoter
   8010..8028    -  rep_origin     f1 ori (fragment): f1 bacteriophage origin of replication; arrow indicates direction of (+) strand synthesis
   8033..8188    -  CDS            lacZα (fragment): LacZα fragment of β-galactosidase; lacZ fragment
   8196..8214    +  promoter       T7 promoter: promoter for bacteriophage T7 RNA polymerase
   8223..8246    -  misc_feature   MCS (fragment): pBluescript multiple cloning site
   8262..8280    -  promoter       T3 promoter: promoter for bacteriophage T3 RNA polymerase
   8323..8345    -  protein_bind   lac operator (fragment): The lac repressor binds to the lac operator to inhibit transcription in E. coli. This inhibition can be relieved by adding lactose or isopropyl-β-D-thiogalactopyranoside (IPTG). lac repressor encoded by lacI
   8349..8379    -  promoter       lac promoter: promoter for the E. coli lac operon
   8394..8415    -  protein_bind   CAP binding site: CAP binding activates transcription in the presence of cAMP. E. coli catabolite activator protein
   8457..8532    +  misc_RNA       gRNA scaffold: guide RNA scaffold for the Streptococcus pyogenes CRISPR/Cas9 system
   8587..8615    -  misc_feature   MCS (fragment): pBluescript multiple cloning site
   8621..8645    -  protein_bind   attB2: mutant version of attB; recombination site for the Gateway® BP reaction BP Clonase™
   8663..8698    -  misc_feature   MCS (fragment): pBluescript multiple cloning site
   8735..8757    -  protein_bind   lac operator (fragment): The lac repressor binds to the lac operator to inhibit transcription in E. coli. This inhibition can be relieved by adding lactose or isopropyl-β-D-thiogalactopyranoside (IPTG). lac repressor encoded by lacI
   8761..8791    -  promoter       lac promoter: promoter for the E. coli lac operon
   8806..8827    -  protein_bind   CAP binding site: CAP binding activates transcription in the presence of cAMP. E. coli catabolite activator protein
   8840..8928    -  CDS            lacI (fragment): lac repressor; lacI; The lac repressor binds to the lac operator to inhibit transcription in E. coli. This inhibition can be relieved by adding lactose or isopropyl-β-D-thiogalactopyranoside (IPTG).
   9018..9694    +  promoter       CaMV 35S promoter (enhanced): cauliflower mosaic virus 35S promoter with a duplicated enhancer region
   9739..10287   +  CDS            bar: PAT_STRHY - Experimental evidence at protein level: Swiss-Prot protein existence level 1. Inactivates phosphinothricin (PPT) by transfer of an acetyl group from acetyl CoA. Can also acetylate demethylphosphinothricin but not PTT or glutamate. This enzyme is an effector of phosphinothricin tripeptide (PTT or bialaphos) resistance. From Streptomyces hygroscopicus. Introduced by genetic manipulation and expressed in glufosinate-tolerant maize by Dekalb Genetics.
  10297..10471   +  polyA_signal   CaMV poly(A) signal: cauliflower mosaic virus polyadenylation signal
  10549..10573   -  misc_feature   LB T-DNA repeat: left border repeat from nopaline C58 T-DNA
  10998..11792   +  CDS            KanR: aminoglycoside phosphotransferase; aphA-3; confers resistance to kanamycin
  11879..12467   +  rep_origin     ori: high-copy-number ColE1/pMB1/pBR322/pUC origin of replication
  12653..12793   -  misc_feature   bom: basis of mobility region from pBR322
  12895..12934   -  CDS            rop (fragment): Rop protein, which maintains plasmids at low copy number; rop
  13137..13331   -  rep_origin     pVS1 oriV: origin of replication for the Pseudomonas plasmid pVS1 (Heeb et al., 2000)
  13397..14470   -  CDS            pVS1 RepA: replication protein from the Pseudomonas plasmid pVS1 (Heeb et al., 2000)
  14899..15528   -  CDS            pVS1 StaA: stability protein from the Pseudomonas plasmid pVS1 (Heeb et al., 2000)
  16088..16489   -  CDS            Y4CG_SINFN (fragment): Protein inferred from homology: Swiss-Prot protein existence level 3. From Sinorhizobium fredii (strain NBRC 101917 / NGR234).
>Addgene plasmid #223377 | pYPQAT05 | addgene full sequence | sequence record 454173 | Addgene NGS Result
CTACTTTATGCGACTAAAACACGCGACAAGAAAACGCCAGGAAAAGGGCAGGGCGGCAGCCTGTCGCGTA
ACTTAGGACTTGTGCGACATGTCGTTTTCAGAAGACGGCTGCACTGAACGTCAGAAGCCGACTGCACTAT
AGCAGCGGAGGGGTTGGATCAAAGTACTTTGATCCCGAGGGGAACCCTGTGGTTGGCATGCACATACAAA
TGGACGAACGGATAAACCTTTTCACGCCCTTTTAAATATCCGATTATTCTAATAAACGCTCTTTTCTCTT
AGGTTTACCCGCCAATATATCCTGTCAAACACTGATAGTTTAAACTGAAGGCGGGAAACGACAATCTGAT
CCAAGCTCAAGCTGCTCTAGCATTCGCCATTCAGGCTGCGCAACTGTTGGGAAGGGCGATCGGTGCGGGC
CTCTTCGCTATTACGCCAGCTGGCGAAAGGGGGATGTGCTGCAAGGCGATTAAGTTGGGTAACGCCAGGG
TTTTCCCAGTCACGACGTTGTAAAACGACGGCCAGTGCCAAGCTTGCATGCCTGCAGTGCAGCGTGACCC
GGTCGTGCCCCTCTCTAGAGATAATGAGCATTGCATGTCTAAGTTATAAAAAATTACCACATATTTTTTT
TGTCACACTTGTTTGAAGTGCAGTTTATCTATCTTTATACATATATTTAAACTTTACTCTACGAATAATA
TAATCTATAGTACTACAATAATATCAGTGTTTTAGAGAATCATATAAATGAACAGTTAGACATGGTCTAA
AGGACAATTGAGTATTTTGACAACAGGACTCTACAGTTTTATCTTTTTAGTGTGCATGTGTTCTCCTTTT
TTTTTGCAAATAGCTTCACCTATATAATACTTCATCCATTTTATTAGTACATCCATTTAGGGTTTAGGGT
TAATGGTTTTTATAGACTAATTTTTTTAGTACATCTATTTTATTCTATTTTAGCCTCTAAATTAAGAAAA
CTAAAACTCTATTTTAGTTTTTTTATTTAATAATTTAGATATAAAATAGAATAAAATAAAGTGACTAAAA
ATTAAACAAATACCCTTTAAGAAATTAAAAAAACTAAGGAAACATTTTTCTTGTTTCGAGTAGATAATGC
CAGCCTGTTAAACGCCGTCGACGAGTCTAACGGACACCAACCAGCGAACCAGCAGCGTCGCGTCGGGCCA
AGCGAAGCAGACGGCACGGCATCTCTGTCGCTGCCTCTGGACCCCTCTCGAGAGTTCCGCTCCACCGTTG
GACTTGCTCCGCTGTCGGCATCCAGAAATTGCGTGGCGGAGCGGCAGACGTGAGCCGGCACGGCAGGCGG
CCTCCTCCTCCTCTCACGGCACCGGCAGCTACGGGGGATTCCTTTCCCACCGCTCCTTCGCTTTCCCTTC
CTCGCCCGCCGTAATAAATAGACACCCCCTCCACACCCTCTTTCCCCAACCTCGTGTTGTTCGGAGCGCA
CACACACACAACCAGATCTCCCCCAAATCCACCCGTCGGCACCTCCGCTTCAAGGTACGCCGCTCGTCCT
CCCCCCCCCCCCCCTCTCTACCTTCTCTAGATCGGCGTTCCGGTCCATGGTTAGGGCCCGGTAGTTCTAC
TTCTGTTCATGTTTGTGTTAGATCCGTGTTTGTGTTAGATCCGTGCTGCTAGCGTTCGTACACGGATGCG
ACCTGTACGTCAGACACGTTCTGATTGCTAACTTGCCAGTGTTTCTCTTTGGGGAATCCTGGGATGGCTC
TAGCCGTTCCGCAGACGGGATCGATTTCATGATTTTTTTTGTTTCGTTGCATAGGGTTTGGTTTGCCCTT
TTCCTTTATTTCAATATATGCCGTGCACTTGTTTGTCGGGTCATCTTTTCATGCTTTTTTTTGTCTTGGT
TGTGATGATGTGGTCTGGTTGGGCGGTCGTTCTAGATCGGAGTAGAATTAATTCTGTTTCAAACTACCTG
GTGGATTTATTAATTTTGGATCTGTATGTGTGTGCCATACATATTCATAGTTACGAATTGAAGATGATGG
ATGGAAATATCGATCTAGGATAGGTATACATGTTGATGCGGGTTTTACTGATGCATATACAGAGATGCTT
TTTGTTCGCTTGGTTGTGATGATGTGGTGTGGTTGGGCGGTCGTTCATTCGTTCTAGATCGGAGTAGAAT
ACTGTTTCAAACTACCTGGTGTATTTATTAATTTTGGAACTGTATGTGTGTGTCATACATCTTCATAGTT
ACGAGTTTAAGATGGATGGAAATATCGATCTAGGATAGGTATACATGTTGATGTGGGTTTTACTGATGCA
TATACATGATGGCATATGCAGCATCTATTCATATGCTCTAACCTTGAGTACCTATCTATTATAATAAACA
AGTATGTTTTATAATTATTTTGATCTTGATATACTTGGATGATGGCATATGCAGCAGCTATATGTGGATT
TTTTTAGCCCTGCCTTCATACGCTATTTATTTGCTTGGTACTGTTTCTTTTGTCGATGCTCACCCTGTTG
TTTGGTGTTACTTCTGCAGGTCGACTCTAGAGGATCCCCTCGAGGCGCGCCAAGCTATCAAACAAGTTTG
TACAAAAAAGCAGGCTCCGAATTCGCCCTTCACCATGGATTACAAGGACCACGACGGGGATTACAAGGAC
CACGACATTGATTACAAGGATGATGATGACAAGATGGCTCCGAAGAAGAAGAGGAAGGTTGGCATCCACG
GGGTGCCAGCTGCTGACAAGAAGTACTCGATCGGCCTCGATATTGGGACTAACTCTGTTGGCTGGGCCGT
GATCACCGACGAGTACAAGGTGCCCTCAAAGAAGTTCAAGGTCCTGGGCAACACCGATCGGCATTCCATC
AAGAAGAATCTCATTGGCGCTCTCCTGTTCGACAGCGGCGAGACGGCTGAGGCTACGCGGCTCAAGCGCA
CCGCCCGCAGGCGGTACACGCGCAGGAAGAATCGCATCTGCTACCTGCAGGAGATTTTCTCCAACGAGAT
GGCGAAGGTTGACGATTCTTTCTTCCACAGGCTGGAGGAGTCATTCCTCGTGGAGGAGGATAAGAAGCAC
GAGCGGCATCCAATCTTCGGCAACATTGTCGACGAGGTTGCCTACCACGAGAAGTACCCTACGATCTACC
ATCTGCGGAAGAAGCTCGTGGACTCCACAGATAAGGCGGACCTCCGCCTGATCTACCTCGCTCTGGCCCA
CATGATTAAGTTCAGGGGCCATTTCCTGATCGAGGGGGATCTCAACCCGGACAATAGCGATGTTGACAAG
CTGTTCATCCAGCTCGTGCAGACGTACAACCAGCTCTTCGAGGAGAACCCCATTAATGCGTCAGGCGTCG
ACGCGAAGGCTATCCTGTCCGCTAGGCTCTCGAAGTCTCGGCGCCTCGAGAACCTGATCGCCCAGCTGCC
GGGCGAGAAGAAGAACGGCCTGTTCGGGAATCTCATTGCGCTCAGCCTGGGGCTCACGCCCAACTTCAAG
TCGAATTTCGATCTCGCTGAGGACGCCAAGCTGCAGCTCTCCAAGGACACATACGACGATGACCTGGATA
ACCTCCTGGCCCAGATCGGCGATCAGTACGCGGACCTGTTCCTCGCTGCCAAGAATCTGTCGGACGCCAT
CCTCCTGTCTGATATTCTCAGGGTGAACACCGAGATTACGAAGGCTCCGCTCTCAGCCTCCATGATCAAG
CGCTACGACGAGCACCATCAGGATCTGACCCTCCTGAAGGCGCTGGTCAGGCAGCAGCTCCCCGAGAAGT
ACAAGGAGATCTTCTTCGATCAGTCGAAGAACGGCTACGCTGGGTACATTGACGGCGGGGCCTCTCAGGA
GGAGTTCTACAAGTTCATCAAGCCGATTCTGGAGAAGATGGACGGCACGGAGGAGCTGCTGGTGAAGCTC
AATCGCGAGGACCTCCTGAGGAAGCAGCGGACATTCGATAACGGCAGCATCCCACACCAGATTCATCTCG
GGGAGCTGCACGCTATCCTGAGGAGGCAGGAGGACTTCTACCCTTTCCTCAAGGATAACCGCGAGAAGAT
CGAGAAGATTCTGACTTTCAGGATCCCGTACTACGTCGGCCCACTCGCTAGGGGCAACTCCCGCTTCGCT
TGGATGACCCGCAAGTCAGAGGAGACGATCACGCCGTGGAACTTCGAGGAGGTGGTCGACAAGGGCGCTA
GCGCTCAGTCGTTCATCGAGAGGATGACGAATTTCGACAAGAACCTGCCAAATGAGAAGGTGCTCCCTAA
GCACTCGCTCCTGTACGAGTACTTCACAGTCTACAACGAGCTGACTAAGGTGAAGTATGTGACCGAGGGC
ATGAGGAAGCCGGCTTTCCTGTCTGGGGAGCAGAAGAAGGCCATCGTGGACCTCCTGTTCAAGACCAACC
GGAAGGTCACGGTTAAGCAGCTCAAGGAGGACTACTTCAAGAAGATTGAGTGCTTCGATTCGGTCGAGAT
CTCTGGCGTTGAGGACCGCTTCAACGCCTCCCTGGGGACCTACCACGATCTCCTGAAGATCATTAAGGAT
AAGGACTTCCTGGACAACGAGGAGAATGAGGATATCCTCGAGGACATTGTGCTGACACTCACTCTGTTCG
AGGACCGGGAGATGATCGAGGAGCGCCTGAAGACTTACGCCCATCTCTTCGATGACAAGGTCATGAAGCA
GCTCAAGAGGAGGAGGTACACCGGCTGGGGGAGGCTGAGCAGGAAGCTCATCAACGGCATTCGGGACAAG
CAGTCCGGGAAGACGATCCTCGACTTCCTGAAGAGCGATGGCTTCGCGAACCGCAATTTCATGCAGCTGA
TTCACGATGACAGCCTCACATTCAAGGAGGATATCCAGAAGGCTCAGGTGAGCGGCCAGGGGGACTCGCT
GCACGAGCATATCGCGAACCTCGCTGGCTCGCCAGCTATCAAGAAGGGGATTCTGCAGACCGTGAAGGTT
GTGGACGAGCTGGTGAAGGTCATGGGCAGGCACAAGCCTGAGAACATCGTCATTGAGATGGCCCGGGAGA
ATCAGACCACGCAGAAGGGCCAGAAGAACTCACGCGAGAGGATGAAGAGGATCGAGGAGGGCATTAAGGA
GCTGGGGTCCCAGATCCTCAAGGAGCACCCGGTGGAGAACACGCAGCTGCAGAATGAGAAGCTCTACCTG
TACTACCTCCAGAATGGCCGCGATATGTATGTGGACCAGGAGCTGGATATTAACAGGCTCAGCGATTACG
ACGTCGATCATATCGTTCCACAGTCATTCCTGAAGGATGACTCCATTGACAACAAGGTCCTCACCAGGTC
GGACAAGAACCGGGGCAAGTCTGATAATGTTCCTTCAGAGGAGGTCGTTAAGAAGATGAAGAACTACTGG
CGCCAGCTCCTGAATGCCAAGCTGATCACGCAGCGGAAGTTCGATAACCTCACAAAGGCTGAGAGGGGCG
GGCTCTCTGAGCTGGACAAGGCGGGCTTCATCAAGAGGCAGCTGGTCGAGACACGGCAGATCACTAAGCA
CGTTGCGCAGATTCTCGACTCACGGATGAACACTAAGTACGATGAGAATGACAAGCTGATCCGCGAGGTG
AAGGTCATCACCCTGAAGTCAAAGCTCGTCTCCGACTTCAGGAAGGATTTCCAGTTCTACAAGGTTCGGG
AGATCAACAATTACCACCATGCCCATGACGCGTACCTGAACGCGGTGGTCGGCACAGCTCTGATCAAGAA
GTACCCAAAGCTCGAGAGCGAGTTCGTGTACGGGGACTACAAGGTTTACGATGTGAGGAAGATGATCGCC
AAGTCGGAGCAGGAGATTGGCAAGGCTACCGCCAAGTACTTCTTCTACTCTAACATTATGAATTTCTTCA
AGACAGAGATCACTCTGGCCAATGGCGAGATCCGGAAGCGCCCCCTCATCGAGACGAACGGCGAGACGGG
GGAGATCGTGTGGGACAAGGGCAGGGATTTCGCGACCGTCAGGAAGGTTCTCTCCATGCCACAAGTGAAT
ATCGTCAAGAAGACAGAGGTCCAGACTGGCGGGTTCTCTAAGGAGTCAATTCTGCCTAAGCGGAACAGCG
ACAAGCTCATCGCCCGCAAGAAGGACTGGGATCCGAAGAAGTACGGCGGGTTCGACAGCCCCACTGTGGC
CTACTCGGTCCTGGTTGTGGCGAAGGTTGAGAAGGGCAAGTCCAAGAAGCTCAAGAGCGTGAAGGAGCTG
CTGGGGATCACGATTATGGAGCGCTCCAGCTTCGAGAAGAACCCGATCGATTTCCTGGAGGCGAAGGGCT
ACAAGGAGGTGAAGAAGGACCTGATCATTAAGCTCCCCAAGTACTCACTCTTCGAGCTGGAGAACGGCAG
GAAGCGGATGCTGGCTTCCGCTGGCGAGCTGCAGAAGGGGAACGAGCTGGCTCTGCCGTCCAAGTATGTG
AACTTCCTCTACCTGGCCTCCCACTACGAGAAGCTCAAGGGCAGCCCCGAGGACAACGAGCAGAAGCAGC
TGTTCGTCGAGCAGCACAAGCATTACCTCGACGAGATCATTGAGCAGATTTCCGAGTTCTCCAAGCGCGT
GATCCTGGCCGACGCGAATCTGGATAAGGTCCTCTCCGCGTACAACAAGCACCGCGACAAGCCAATCAGG
GAGCAGGCTGAGAATATCATTCATCTCTTCACCCTGACGAACCTCGGCGCCCCTGCTGCTTTCAAGTACT
TCGACACAACTATCGATCGCAAGAGGTACACAAGCACTAAGGAGGTCCTGGACGCGACCCTCATCCACCA
GTCGATTACCGGCCTCTACGAGACGCGCATCGACCTGTCTCAGCTCGGGGGCGACAAGCGGCCAGCGGCG
ACGAAGAAGGCGGGGCAGGCGAAGAAGAAGAAGTGAGCTCAGAGCTTTCGTTCGTATCATCGGTTTCGAC
AACGTTCGTCAAGTTCAATGCATCAGTTTCATTGCGCACACACCAGAATCCTACTGAGTTTGAGTATTAT
GGCATTGGGAAAACTGTTTTTCTTGTACCATTTGTTGTGCTTGTAATTTACTGTGTTTTTTATTCGGTTT
TCGCTATCGAACTGTGAAATGGAAATGGATGGAGAAGAGTTAATGAATGATATGGTCCTTTTGTTCATTC
TCAAATTAATATTATTTGTTTTTTCTCTTATTTGTTGTGTGTTGAATTTGAAATTATAAGAGATATGCAA
ACATTTTGTTTTGAGTAAAAATGTGTCAAATCGTGGCCTCTAATGACCGAAGTTAATATGAGGAGTAAAA
CACTTGTAGTTGTACCATTATGCTTATTCACTAGGCAACAAATATATTTTCAGACCTAGAAAAGCTGCAA
ATGTTACTGAATACAAGTATGTCCTCTTGTGTTTTAGACATTTATGAACTTTCCTTTATGTAATTTTCCA
GAATCCTTGTCAGATTCTAATCATTGCTTTATAATTATAGTTATACTCATGGATTTGTAGTTGAGTATGA
AAATATTTTTTAATGCATTTTATGACTTGCCAATTGTTCCGGAACTCTAGATAAGCTTACCGGAAAGGGC
GAATTCGCAACTTTGTATACAAAAGTTGCCCCATGGCGTTCCCTCTAGATAACGCAGGATCCTAAAGGGA
TCTTTAAACATACGAACAGATCACTTAAAGTTCTTCTGAAGCAACTTAAAGTTATCAGGCATGCATGGAT
CTTGGAGGAATCAGATGTGCAGTCAGGGACCATAGCACAGGACAGGCGTCTTCTACTGGTGCTACCAGCA
AATGCTGGAAGCCGGGAACACTGGGTACGTTGGAAACCACGTGATGTGGAGTAAGATAAACTGTAGGAGA
AAAGCATTTCGTAGTGGGCCATGAAGCCTTTCAGGACATGTATTGCAGTATGGGCCGGCCCATTACGCAA
TTGGACGACAACAAAGACTAGTATTAGTACCACCTCGGCTATCCACATAGATCAAAGCTGGTTTAAAAGA
GTTGTGCAGATGATCCGTGGCAGAGACCGGCGCCGCTACAGGGCGCGTCCCATTCGCCATTCAGGCTGCG
CAACTGTTGGGAAGGGCGATCGGTGCGGGCCTCTTCGCTATTACGCCAGCTGGCGAAAGGGGGATGTGCT
GCAAGGCGATTAAGTTGGGTAACGCCAGGGTTTTCCCAGTCACGACGTTGTAAAACGACGGCCAGTGAGC
GCGCGTAATACGACTCACTATAGGGCGAATTGGGTACCGGGCCCCCCCTCGAGGTCCTCCAGCTTTTGTT
CCCTTTAGTGAGGGTTAATTGCGCGCTTGGCGTAATCATGGTCATAGCTGTTTCCTGTGTGAAATTGTTA
TCCGCTCACAATTCCACACAACATACGAGCCGGAAGCATAAAGTGTAAAGCCTGGGGTGCCTAATGAGTG
AGCTAACTCACATTAATTGCGTTGCGCTCACTGCCCGCTTTCCACCGGTGGTCTCTGTTTTAGAGCTAGA
AATAGCAAGTTAAAATAAGGCTAGTCCGTTATCAACTTGAAAAAGTGGCACCGAGTCGGTGCTTTTTTTG
TCCCTTCGAAGGGCAATTCTGCAGATATCCATCACACTGGCGGCCGCTCGAGGTCGAGGGTATCGATAAG
CTTGAATTCGACCCAGCTTTCTTGTACAAAGTGGTTCGATAATTCTTAATTAACTAGTTCTAGAGCGGCC
GCCACCGCGGTGGAGCTCGAATTCGTAATCATGTCATAGCTGTTTCCTGTGTGAAATTGTTATCCGCTCA
CAATTCCACACAACATACGAGCCGGAAGCATAAAGTGTAAAGCCTGGGGTGCCTAATGAGTGAGCTAACT
CACATTAATTGCGTTGCGCTCACTGCCCGCTTTCCAGTCGGGAAACCTGTCGTGCCAGCTGCATTAATGA
ATCGGCCAACGCGCGGGGAGAGGCGGTTTGCGTATTGGCTAGAGCAGCTTGCCAACATGGTGGAGCACGA
CACTCTCGTCTACTCCAAGAATATCAAAGATACAGTCTCAGAAGACCAAAGGGCTATTGAGACTTTTCAA
CAAAGGGTAATATCGGGAAACCTCCTCGGATTCCATTGCCCAGCTATCTGTCACTTCATCAAAAGGACAG
TAGAAAAGGAAGGTGGCACCTACAAATGCCATCATTGCGATAAAGGAAAGGCTATCGTTCAAGATGCCTC
TGCCGACAGTGGTCCCAAAGATGGACCCCCACCCACGAGGAGCATCGTGGAAAAAGAAGACGTTCCAACC
ACGTCTTCAAAGCAAGTGGATTGATGTGAACATGGTGGAGCACGACACTCTCGTCTACTCCAAGAATATC
AAAGATACAGTCTCAGAAGACCAAAGGGCTATTGAGACTTTTCAACAAAGGGTAATATCGGGAAACCTCC
TCGGATTCCATTGCCCAGCTATCTGTCACTTCATCAAAAGGACAGTAGAAAAGGAAGGTGGCACCTACAA
ATGCCATCATTGCGATAAAGGAAAGGCTATCGTTCAAGATGCCTCTGCCGACAGTGGTCCCAAAGATGGA
CCCCCACCCACGAGGAGCATCGTGGAAAAAGAAGACGTTCCAACCACGTCTTCAAAGCAAGTGGATTGAT
GTGATATCTCCACTGACGTAAGGGATGACGCACAATCCCACTATCCTTCGCAAGACCCTTCCTCTATATA
AGGAAGTTCATTTCATTTGGAGAGGACACGCTGAAATCACCAGTCTCTCTCTACAAATCTATCTCTCTCG
AGTCTACCATGAGCCCAGAACGACGCCCGGCCGACATCCGCCGTGCCACCGAGGCGGACATGCCGGCGGT
CTGCACCATCGTCAACCACTACATCGAGACAAGCACGGTCAACTTCCGTACCGAGCCGCAGGAACCGCAG
GAGTGGACGGACGACCTCGTCCGTCTGCGGGAGCGCTATCCCTGGCTCGTCGCCGAGGTGGACGGCGAGG
TCGCCGGCATCGCCTACGCGGGCCCCTGGAAGGCACGCAACGCCTACGACTGGACGGCCGAGTCGACCGT
GTACGTCTCCCCCCGCCACCAGCGGACGGGACTGGGCTCCACGCTCTACACCCACCTGCTGAAGTCCCTG
GAGGCACAGGGCTTCAAGAGCGTGGTCGCTGTCATCGGGCTGCCCAACGACCCGAGCGTGCGCATGCACG
AGGCGCTCGGATATGCCCCCCGCGGCATGCTGCGGGCGGCCGGCTTCAAGCACGGGAACTGGCATGACGT
GGGTTTCTGGCAGCTGGACTTCAGCCTGCCGGTACCGCCCCGTCCGGTCCTGCCCGTCACCGAGATTTGA
CTCGAGTTTCTCCATAATAATGTGTGAGTAGTTCCCAGATAAGGGAATTAGGGTTCCTATAGGGTTTCGC
TCATGTGTTGAGCATATAAGAAACCCTTAGTATGTATTTGTATTTGTAAAATACTTCTATCAATAAAATT
TCTAATTCCTAAAACCAAAATCCAGTACTAAAATCCAGATCCCCCGAATTAATTCGGCGTTAATTCAGTA
CATTAAAAACGTCCGCAATGTGTTATTAAGTTGTCTAAGCGTCAATTTGTTTACACCACAATATATCCTG
CCACCAGCCAGCCAACAGCTCCCCGACCGGCAGCTCGGCACAAAATCACCACTCGATACAGGCAGCCCAT
CAGTCCGGGACGGCGTCAGCGGGAGAGCCGTTGTAAGGCGGCAGACTTTGCTCATGTTACCGATGCTATT
CGGAAGAACGGCAACTAAGCTGCCGGGTTTGAAACACGGATGATCTCGCGGAGGGTAGCATGTTGATTGT
AACGATGACAGAGCGTTGCTGCCTGTGATCACCGCGGTTTCAAAATCGGCTCCGTCGATACTATGTTATA
CGCCAACTTTGAAAACAACTTTGAAAAAGCTGTTTTCTGGTATTTAAGGTTTTAGAATGCAAGGAACAGT
GAATTGGAGTTCGTCTTGTTATAATTAGCTTCTTGGGGTATCTTTAAATACTGTAGAAAAGAGGAAGGAA
ATAATAAATGGCTAAAATGAGAATATCACCGGAATTGAAAAAACTGATCGAAAAATACCGCTGCGTAAAA
GATACGGAAGGAATGTCTCCTGCTAAGGTATATAAGCTGGTGGGAGAAAATGAAAACCTATATTTAAAAA
TGACGGACAGCCGGTATAAAGGGACCACCTATGATGTGGAACGGGAAAAGGACATGATGCTATGGCTGGA
AGGAAAGCTGCCTGTTCCAAAGGTCCTGCACTTTGAACGGCATGATGGCTGGAGCAATCTGCTCATGAGT
GAGGCCGATGGCGTCCTTTGCTCGGAAGAGTATGAAGATGAACAAAGCCCTGAAAAGATTATCGAGCTGT
ATGCGGAGTGCATCAGGCTCTTTCACTCCATCGACATATCGGATTGTCCCTATACGAATAGCTTAGACAG
CCGCTTAGCCGAATTGGATTACTTACTGAATAACGATCTGGCCGATGTGGATTGCGAAAACTGGGAAGAA
GACACTCCATTTAAAGATCCGCGCGAGCTGTATGATTTTTTAAAGACGGAAAAGCCCGAAGAGGAACTTG
TCTTTTCCCACGGCGACCTGGGAGACAGCAACATCTTTGTGAAAGATGGCAAAGTAAGTGGCTTTATTGA
TCTTGGGAGAAGCGGCAGGGCGGACAAGTGGTATGACATTGCCTTCTGCGTCCGGTCGATCAGGGAGGAT
ATCGGGGAAGAACAGTATGTCGAGCTATTTTTTGACTTACTGGGGATCAAGCCTGATTGGGAGAAAATAA
AATATTATATTTTACTGGATGAATTGTTTTAGTACCTAGAATGCATGACCAAAATCCCTTAACGTGAGTT
TTCGTTCCACTGAGCGTCAGACCCCGTAGAAAAGATCAAAGGATCTTCTTGAGATCCTTTTTTTCTGCGC
GTAATCTGCTGCTTGCAAACAAAAAAACCACCGCTACCAGCGGTGGTTTGTTTGCCGGATCAAGAGCTAC
CAACTCTTTTTCCGAAGGTAACTGGCTTCAGCAGAGCGCAGATACCAAATACTGTCCTTCTAGTGTAGCC
GTAGTTAGGCCACCACTTCAAGAACTCTGTAGCACCGCCTACATACCTCGCTCTGCTAATCCTGTTACCA
GTGGCTGCTGCCAGTGGCGATAAGTCGTGTCTTACCGGGTTGGACTCAAGACGATAGTTACCGGATAAGG
CGCAGCGGTCGGGCTGAACGGGGGGTTCGTGCACACAGCCCAGCTTGGAGCGAACGACCTACACCGAACT
GAGATACCTACAGCGTGAGCTATGAGAAAGCGCCACGCTTCCCGAAGGGAGAAAGGCGGACAGGTATCCG
GTAAGCGGCAGGGTCGGAACAGGAGAGCGCACGAGGGAGCTTCCAGGGGGAAACGCCTGGTATCTTTATA
GTCCTGTCGGGTTTCGCCACCTCTGACTTGAGCGTCGATTTTTGTGATGCTCGTCAGGGGGGCGGAGCCT
ATGGAAAAACGCCAGCAACGCGGCCTTTTTACGGTTCCTGGCCTTTTGCTGGCCTTTTGCTCACATGTTC
TTTCCTGCGTTATCCCCTGATTCTGTGGATAACCGTATTACCGCCTTTGAGTGAGCTGATACCGCTCGCC
GCAGCCGAACGACCGAGCGCAGCGAGTCAGTGAGCGAGGAAGCGGAAGAGCGCCTGATGCGGTATTTTCT
CCTTACGCATCTGTGCGGTATTTCACACCGCATATGGTGCACTCTCAGTACAATCTGCTCTGATGCCGCA
TAGTTAAGCCAGTATACACTCCGCTATCGCTACGTGACTGGGTCATGGCTGCGCCCCGACACCCGCCAAC
ACCCGCTGACGCGCCCTGACGGGCTTGTCTGCTCCCGGCATCCGCTTACAGACAAGCTGTGACCGTCTCC
GGGAGCTGCATGTGTCAGAGGTTTTCACCGTCATCACCGAAACGCGCGAGGCAGGGTGCCTTGATGTGGG
CGCCGGCGGTCGAGTGGCGACGGCGCGGCTTGTCCGCGCCCTGGTAGATTGCCTGGCCGTAGGCCAGCCA
TTTTTGAGCGGCCAGCGGCCGCGATAGGCCGACGCGAAGCGGCGGGGCGTAGGGAGCGCAGCGACCGAAG
GGTAGGCGCTTTTTGCAGCTCTTCGGCTGTGCGCTGGCCAGACAGTTATGCACAGGCCAGGCGGGTTTTA
AGAGTTTTAATAAGTTTTAAAGAGTTTTAGGCGGAAAAATCGCCTTTTTTCTCTTTTATATCAGTCACTT
ACATGTGTGACCGGTTCCCAATGTACGGCTTTGGGTTCCCAATGTACGGGTTCCGGTTCCCAATGTACGG
CTTTGGGTTCCCAATGTACGTGCTATCCACAGGAAACAGACCTTTTCGACCTTTTTCCCCTGCTAGGGCA
ATTTGCCCTAGCATCTGCTCCGTACATTAGGAACCGGCGGATGCTTCGCCCTCGATCAGGTTGCGGTAGC
GCATGACTAGGATCGGGCCAGCCTGCCCCGCCTCCTCCTTCAAATCGTACTCCGGCAGGTCATTTGACCC
GATCAGCTTGCGCACGGTGAAACAGAACTTCTTGAACTCTCCGGCGCTGCCACTGCGTTCGTAGATCGTC
TTGAACAACCATCTGGCTTCTGCCTTGCCTGCGGCGCGGCGTGCCAGGCGGTAGAGAAAACGGCCGATGC
CGGGATCGATCAAAAAGTAATCGGGGTGAACCGTCAGCACGTCCGGGTTCTTGCCTTCTGTGATCTCGCG
GTACATCCAATCAGCTAGCTCGATCTCGATGTACTCCGGCCGCCCGGTTTCGCTCTTTACGATCTTGTAG
CGGCTAATCAAGGCTTCACCCTCGGATACCGTCACCAGGCGGCCGTTCTTGGCCTTCTTCGTACGCTGCA
TGGCAACGTGCGTGGTGTTTAACCGAATGCAGGTTTCTACCAGGTCGTCTTTCTGCTTTCCGCCATCGGC
TCGCCGGCAGAACTTGAGTACGTCCGCAACGTGTGGACGGAACACGCGGCCGGGCTTGTCTCCCTTCCCT
TCCCGGTATCGGTTCATGGATTCGGTTAGATGGGAAACCGCCATCAGTACCAGGTCGTAATCCCACACAC
TGGCCATGCCGGCCGGCCCTGCGGAAACCTCTACGTGCCCGTCTGGAAGCTCGTAGCGGATCACCTCGCC
AGCTCGTCGGTCACGCTTCGACAGACGGAAAACGGCCACGTCCATGATGCTGCGACTATCGCGGGTGCCC
ACGTCATAGAGCATCGGAACGAAAAAATCTGGTTGCTCGTCGCCCTTGGGCGGCTTCCTAATCGACGGCG
CACCGGCTGCCGGCGGTTGCCGGGATTCTTTGCGGATTCGATCAGCGGCCGCTTGCCACGATTCACCGGG
GCGTGCTTCTGCCTCGATGCGTTGCCGCTGGGCGGCCTGCGCGGCCTTCAACTTCTCCACCAGGTCATCA
CCCAGCGCCGCGCCGATTTGTACCGGGCCGGATGGTTTGCGACCGCTCACGCCGATTCCTCGGGCTTGGG
GGTTCCAGTGCCATTGCAGGGCCGGCAGGCAACCCAGCCGCTTACGCCTGGCCAACCGCCCGTTCCTCCA
CACATGGGGCATTCCACGGCGTCGGTGCCTGGTTGTTCTTGATTTTCCATGCCGCCTCCTTTAGCCGCTA
AAATTCATCTACTCATTTATTCATTTGCTCATTTACTCTGGTAGCTGCGCGATGTATTCAGATAGCAGCT
CGGTAATGGTCTTGCCTTGGCGTACCGCGTACATCTTCAGCTTGGTGTGATCCTCCGCCGGCAACTGAAA
GTTGACCCGCTTCATGGCTGGCGTGTCTGCCAGGCTGGCCAACGTTGCAGCCTTGCTGCTGCGTGCGCTC
GGACGGCCGGCACTTAGCGTGTTTGTGCTTTTGCTCATTTTCTCTTTACCTCATTAACTCAAATGAGTTT
TGATTTAATTTCAGCGGCCAGCGCCTGGACCTCGCGGGCAGCGTCGCCCTCGGGTTCTGATTCAAGAACG
GTTGTGCCGGCGGCGGCAGTGCCTGGGTAGCTCACGCGCTGCGTGATACGGGACTCAAGAATGGGCAGCT
CGTACCCGGCCAGCGCCTCGGCAACCTCACCGCCGATGCGCGTGCCTTTGATCGCCCGCGACACGACAAA
GGCCGCTTGTAGCCTTCCATCCGTGACCTCAATGCGCTGCTTAACCAGCTCCACCAGGTCGGCGGTGGCC
CATATGTCGTAAGGGCTTGGCTGCACCGGAATCAGCACGAAGTCGGCTGCCTTGATCGCGGACACAGCCA
AGTCCGCCGCCTGGGGCGCTCCGTCGATCACTACGAAGTCGCGCCGGCCGATGGCCTTCACGTCGCGGTC
AATCGTCGGGCGGTCGATGCCGACAACGGTTAGCGGTTGATCTTCCCGCACGGCCGCCCAATCGCGGGCA
CTGCCCTGGGGATCGGAATCGACTAACAGAACATCGGCCCCGGCGAGTTGCAGGGCGCGGGCTAGATGGG
TTGCGATGGTCGTCTTGCCTGACCCGCCTTTCTGGTTAAGTACAGCGATAACCTTCATGCGTTCCCCTTG
CGTATTTGTTTATTTACTCATCGCATCATATACGCAGCGACCGCATGACGCAAGCTGTTTTACTCAAATA
CACATCACCTTTTTAGACGGCGGCGCTCGGTTTCTTCAGCGGCCAAGCTGGCCGGCCAGGCCGCCAGCTT
GGCATCAGACAAACCGGCCAGGATTTCATGCAGCCGCACGGTTGAGACGTGCGCGGGCGGCTCGAACACG
TACCCGGCCGCGATCATCTCCGCCTCGATCTCTTCGGTAATGAAAAACGGTTCGTCCTGGCCGTCCTGGT
GCGGTTTCATGCTTGTTCCTCTTGGCGTTCATTCTCGGCGGCCGCCAGGGCGTCGGCCTCGGTCAATGCG
TCCTCACGGAAGGCACCGCGCCGCCTGGCCTCGGTGGGCGTCACTTCCTCGCTGCGCTCAAGTGCGCGGT
ACAGGGTCGAGCGATGCACGCCAAGCAGTGCAGCCGCCTCTTTCACGGTGCGGCCTTCCTGGTCGATCAG
CTCGCGGGCGTGCGCGATCTGTGCCGGGGTGAGGGTAGGGCGGGGGCCAAACTTCACGCCTCGGGCCTTG
GCGGCCTCGCGCCCGCTCCGGGTGCGGTCGATGATTAGGGAACGCTCGAACTCGGCAATGCCGGCGAACA
CGGTCAACACCATGCGGCCGGCCGGCGTGGTGGTGTCGGCCCACGGCTCTGCCAGGCTACGCAGGCCCGC
GCCGGCCTCCTGGATGCGCTCGGCAATGTCCAGTAGGTCGCGGGTGCTGCGGGCCAGGCGGTCTAGCCTG
GTCACTGTCACAACGTCGCCAGGGCGTAGGTGGTCAAGCATCCTGGCCAGCTCCGGGCGGTCGCGCCTGG
TGCCGGTGATCTTCTCGGAAAACAGCTTGGTGCAGCCGGCCGCGTGCAGTTCGGCCCGTTGGTTGGTCAA
GTCCTGGTCGTCGGTGCTGACGCGGGCATAGCCCAGCAGGCCAGCGGCGGCGCTCTTGTTCATGGCGTAA
TGTCTCCGGTTCTAGTCGCAAGTATT
